Addgene plasmid #13939: pGEM cTcf4 (CT#608)
Depositing lab: Cliff Tabin. Depositing organization: Harvard Medical School. Publication: Dual roles of Wnt signaling during chondrogenesis in the chicken limb. Hartmann C, Tabin CJ. Development. 2000 Jul . 127(14):3141-59. PubMed 10862751.
Backbone
  Vector backbone: pGEM-T Easy
  Backbone manufacturer: Promega
  Backbone size w/o insert (bp): 3015
  Vector type: Bacterial Expression
Growth in bacteria
  Bacterial resistance: Ampicillin, 100 μg/mL
  Growth temperature: 37°C
  Growth strain: DH5alpha
  Copy number: High Copy
Gene/Insert
  Gene/Insert name: Tcf4 (alt name: Tcf-4)
  Species: G. gallus (chicken)
  Insert size (bp): 510
  Mutation: Isoform A
  Entrez Gene: TCF7L2 (a.k.a. TCF4)
  Cloning method: Restriction Enzyme; 5′ cloning site NcoI (not destroyed)
  Sequencing primers: 5′ T7; 3′ SP6
Terms and licenses: Academic/Nonprofit Terms; Industry Terms: Not Available to Industry
Depositor comments: 510bp of TCF-4 coding region, corresponds to amino acids 163-290 of mouse TCF-4.
How to cite: pGEM cTcf4 (CT#608) was a gift from Cliff Tabin (Addgene plasmid # 13939 ; http://n2t.net/addgene:13939 ; RRID:Addgene_13939)
