[The description below was written by a language model from this plasmid's Addgene catalogue record.]
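Description:
pGEM cTcf4 is a small bacterial cloning plasmid built on the commercial pGEM-T Easy backbone (about 3.0 kb without insert), carrying a 510 bp fragment of the chicken (Gallus gallus) Tcf4 gene, now designated TCF7L2. It is maintained at high copy number in E. coli and selected with ampicillin. Although the catalogue classes it as a bacterial expression vector, pGEM-T Easy is a general cloning and in vitro transcription vector. The listed sequencing primers, T7 at the 5′ end and SP6 at the 3′ end, reflect the opposing phage RNA polymerase promoters that flank the cloning site in this backbone.

The insert is a partial coding sequence rather than a full-length open reading frame. The record describes it as isoform A and notes that it corresponds to amino acids 163–290 of mouse TCF-4. An intact NcoI site is recorded at the 5′ cloning junction; the 3′ site is not stated, and no tags, reporters or eukaryotic regulatory elements are listed. TCF4/TCF7L2 is a TCF/LEF-family transcription factor that acts downstream of canonical Wnt/β-catenin signalling, and the plasmid is associated with a study of Wnt signalling during chondrogenesis in the chicken limb.

The record does not explicitly state an intended use. A short gene-specific fragment placed between T7 and SP6 promoters is well suited to serve as a template for labelled sense and antisense RNA probes, for example to detect Tcf4 transcripts in chick embryonic tissue by in situ hybridisation. Which promoter yields the antisense strand is not given.
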