>Addgene plasmid #13939 | pGEM cTcf4 (CT#608) | addgene partial sequence | sequence record 20148 | 13939 with T7
GCCGCCATGGCGGCCGCGGGAATTCGATTAACAAAGTGCCGGTGGTGCAACACCCGCACCATGTACACCC
TCTTACGCCGCTTATCACATACAGCAATGAGCACTTCACACCAGGAAACCCTCCTCCACACTTACCAGCC
GACGTAGATCCAAAAACAGGAATTCCAAGACCTCCACATCCTCCAGACATATCTCCTTATTATCCCCTAT
CACCAGGCACTGTAGGACAAATCCCCCATCCGCTAGGATGGTTAGTACCACAGCAAGGTCAGCCAGTGTA
CCCAATCACGACAGGGGGTTTCCGCCACCCTTACCCAACAGCTCTGACTGTCAATGCTTCCATGTCAAGC
TTTCTCTCCTCTAGGTTTCCTCCACACATGGTCCCGCCACACCATAGTTTACATACAACTGGAATCCCTC
ATCCGGCCATAGTCACACCAACAGTCAAACAAGAATCTTCCCAGAGTGACGTCGGCCCACTCCACAGCTC
AAAACATCAGGACTCCAAGAAGGAGGAATCACTAGTGAATTCGCGGCCGCCTGCAGGTCGACCATATGGG
AGAGCTCCCAACGCGTTGGATGCATAGCTTGAGTATTCTATAGTGTCACCT
